Addgene plasmid #80643: Actin-cpstFRET-Actin
Purpose: cpstFRET actin sensor for mechanical force measurements in cytoskeleton
Depositing lab: Fred Sachs. Depositing organization: University at Buffalo (SUNY Buffalo). Publication: Actin stress in cell reprogramming. Guo J, Wang Y, Sachs F, Meng F. Proc Natl Acad Sci U S A. 2014 Dec 9;111(49):E5252-61. doi: 10.1073/pnas.1411683111. Epub 2014 Nov 24. PubMed 25422450.
Backbone
  Vector backbone: pEGFP
  Vector type: Mammalian Expression
Growth in bacteria
  Bacterial resistance: Kanamycin, 50 μg/mL
  Growth temperature: 30°C
  Growth strain: DH5alpha
  Copy number: Unknown
Gene/Insert
  Gene/Insert name: Beta actin, cpstFRET
Terms and licenses: Academic/Nonprofit Terms; Industry Terms: Not Available to Industry
How to cite: Actin-cpstFRET-Actin was a gift from Fred Sachs (Addgene plasmid # 80643 ; http://n2t.net/addgene:80643 ; RRID:Addgene_80643)
