[The description below was written by a language model from this plasmid's Addgene catalogue record.]
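Description:
Actin-cpstFRET-Actin is a mammalian expression plasmid built on a pEGFP backbone and designed to report mechanical stress in the actin cytoskeleton of living cells. It is maintained in E. coli under kanamycin selection; the copy number is recorded as unknown. No feature table accompanies the record, so the promoter, polyadenylation signal, origins of replication and any mammalian selection marker are not explicitly stated. Vectors of the pEGFP family commonly use a CMV immediate-early promoter and a kanamycin/neomycin resistance cassette, but this cannot be confirmed for this construct from the information given.

The insert is listed as beta actin together with cpstFRET. As the plasmid name indicates, the cpstFRET module sits between two actin units, so that the sensor can be incorporated into filaments with actin on both sides and experience the tension carried along them. cpstFRET is a genetically encoded force probe made of a pair of circularly permuted fluorescent proteins forming a FRET donor and acceptor. Mechanical load on the cassette alters the relative geometry of the two fluorophores and therefore the energy-transfer efficiency, giving an optical readout of force. The species of origin of the actin sequence, the exact fluorescent protein variants and any linker sequences are not stated in the record.

The stated purpose is measurement of mechanical force in the cytoskeleton. Typically this would involve transfecting cultured mammalian cells and imaging FRET ratios, and the associated work concerned actin stress during cell reprogramming.
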