>Addgene plasmid #80643 | Actin-cpstFRET-Actin | addgene partial sequence | sequence record 155870 | CMV-F 5'-CGCAAATGGGCGGTAGGCGTG-3'
AGCAGAGCTGGTTTAGTGAACCGTCAGATCCGCTAGCATGGATGATGATATCGCCGCGCTCGTCGTCGAC
AACGGCTCCGGCATGTGCAAGGCCGGCTTCGCGGGCGACGATGCCCCCCGGGCCGTCTTCCCCTCCATCG
TGGGGCGCCCCAGGCACCAGGGCGTGATGGTGGGCATGGGTCAGAAGGATTCCTATGTGGGCGACGAGGC
CCAGAGCAAGAGAGGCATCCTCACCCTGAAGTACCCCATCGAGCACGGCATCGTCACCAACTGGGACGAC
ATGGAGAAAATCTGGCACCACACCTTCTACAATGAGCTGCGTGTGGCTCCCGAGGAGCACCCCGTGCTGC
TGACCGAGGCCCCCCTGAACCCCAAGGCCAACCGCGAGAAGATGACCCAGATCATGTTTGAGACCTTCAA
CACCCCAGCCATGTACGTTGCTATCCAGGCTGTGCTATCCCTGTACGCCTCTGGCCGTACCACTGGCATC
GTGATGGACTCCGGTGACGGGGTCACCCACACTGTGCCCATCTACGAGGGGTATGCCCTCCCCCATGCCA
TCCTGCGTCTGGACCTGGCTGGCCGGGACCTGACTGACTACCTCATGAAGATCCTCACCGAGCGCGGCTA
CAGCTTCACCACCACGGCCGAGCGGGAAATCGTGCGTGACATTAAGGAGAAGCTGTGCTACGTCGCCCTG
GACTTCGAGCAAGAGATGGCCACGGCTGCTTCCAGCTCCTCCCTGGAGAAGAGCTACGAGCTGCCTGACG
GCCAGGTCATCACCATTGGCAATGAGCGGTTCCGCTGCCCTGAGGCACTCTTCCAGCCTTCCTTCCTGGG
CATGGAGTCCTGTGGCATCCACGAAACTACCTTCAACTCCATCATGAAGTGTGACGTGGACATCCGCAAA
GACCTGTACGCCAACACAGTGCTGTCTGGCGGCACCACCATGTACCCTGGCATTGCCGACAGGATGCAGA
AGGAGATCACTGCCCTGGCACCCAGCACAAT
