>Addgene plasmid #80643 | Actin-cpstFRET-Actin | addgene partial sequence | sequence record 155871 | SV40pA-R 5'-GAAATTTGTGATGCTATTGC-3'
CTACAAATGTGGTATGGCTGATTATGATCAGTTATCTAGATCCGGTGGATCCCGGGCCCTTTAGAAGCAT
TTGCGGTGGACGATGGAGGGGCCGGACTCGTCATACTCCTGCTTGCTGATCCACATCTGCTGGAAGGTGG
ACAGCGAGGCCAGGATGGAGCCGCCGATCCACACGGAGTACTTGCGCTCAGGAGGAGCAATGATCTTGAT
CTTCATTGTGCTGGGTGCCAGGGCAGTGATCTCCTTCTGCATCCTGTCGGCAATGCCAGGGTACATGGTG
GTGCCGCCAGACAGCACTGTGTTGGCGTACAGGTCTTTGCGGATGTCCACGTCACACTTCATGATGGAGT
TGAAGGTAGTTTCGTGGATGCCACAGGACTCCATGCCCAGGAAGGAAGGCTGGAAGAGTGCCTCAGGGCA
GCGGAACCGCTCATTGCCAATGGTGATGACCTGGCCGTCAGGCAGCTCGTAGCTCTTCTCCAGGGAGGAG
CTGGAAGCAGCCGTGGCCATCTCTTGCTCGAAGTCCAGGGCGACGTAGCACAGCTTCTCCTTAATGTCAC
GCACGATTTCCCGCTCGGCCGTGGTGGTGAAGCTGTAGCCGCGCTCGGTGAGGATCTTCATGAGGTAGTC
AGTCAGGTCCCGGCCAGCCAGGTCCAGACGCAGGATGGCATGGGGGAGGGCATACCCCTCGTAGATGGGC
ACAGTGTGGGTGACCCCGTCACCGGAGTCCATCACGATGCCAGTGGTACGGCCAGAGGCGTACAGGGATA
GCACAGCCTGGATAGCAACGTACATGGCTGGGGTGTTGAAGGTCTCAAACATGA
