>Addgene plasmid #80643 | Actin-cpstFRET-Actin | addgene partial sequence | sequence record 155875 | mVenus-F 5'-ctacctgagctaccagtccaaa-3'
ACGAGAAGCGCGATCACATGGTCCTGCTGGAGTTCGTGACCGCCGCCGGGATCACTCTCGGCATGGACGA
GCTGTACAAGGAATTCGGCGGCGGTGGCGGGGTGAGCAAGGGCGAGGAGCTGTTCACCGGGGTGGTGCCC
ATCCTGGTCGAGCTGGACGGCGACGTAAACGGCCACAAGTTCAGCGTGTCCGGCGAGGGCGAGGGCGATG
CCACCTACGGCAAGCTGACCCTGAAGCTGATCTGCACCACCGGCAAGCTGCCCGTGCCCTGGCCCACCCT
CGTGACCACCCTGGGCTACGGCCTGCAGTGCTTCGCCCGCTACCCCGACCACATGAAGCAGCACGACTTC
TTCAAGTCCGCCATGCCCGAAGGCTACGTCCAGGAGCGCACCATCTTCTTCAAGGACGACGGCAACTACA
AGACCCGCGCCGAGGTGAAGTTCGAGGGCGACACCCTGGTGAACCGCATCGAGCTGAAGGGCATCGACTT
CAAGGAGGACGGCAACATCCTGGGGCACAAGCTGGAGTACAACTACAACAGCCACAACGTCTATATCACC
GCCGACAAGCAGAAGAACGGCATCAAGGCCAACTTCAAGATCCGCCACAACATCGAGGACGGCGGCAGAT
CTATGGGCAGCGTGCAGCTCGCCGACCACTACCAGCAGAACACCCCCATCGGCGACGGCCCCGTGCTGCT
GC
