LOCUS       Exported 7732 bp ds-DNA circular SYN 12-MAY-2021
DEFINITION  cpstFRET actin sensor for mechanical force measurements in
            cytoskeleton.
ACCESSION   .
VERSION     .
KEYWORDS    Actin-cpstFRET-Actin
SOURCE      synthetic DNA construct
  ORGANISM  synthetic DNA construct
REFERENCE   1 (bases 1 to 7732)
  AUTHORS   Guo J, Wang Y, Sachs F, Meng F
  TITLE     Actin stress in cell reprogramming.
  JOURNAL   Proc Natl Acad Sci U S A. 2014 Dec 9;111(49):E5252-61. doi:
            10.1073/pnas.1411683111. Epub 2014 Nov 24.
  PUBMED    25422450
REFERENCE   2 (bases 1 to 7732)
  AUTHORS   .
  TITLE     Direct Submission
  JOURNAL   Exported May 12, 2021 from SnapGene Server 1.1.58
            http://www.snapgene.com
FEATURES             Location/Qualifiers
     source          1..7732
                     /organism="synthetic DNA construct"
                     /mol_type="other DNA"
     enhancer        61..364
                     /label=CMV enhancer
                     /note="human cytomegalovirus immediate early enhancer"
     promoter        365..568
                     /label=CMV promoter
                     /note="human cytomegalovirus (CMV) immediate early
                     promoter"
     primer_bind     519..539
                     /label=CMV-F
                     /note="Human CMV immediate early promoter, forward primer"
     CDS             1965..2480
                     /codon_start=1
                     /product="N-terminal fragment of mVenus for use in
                     bimolecular fluorescence complementation (BiFC) (Kodama and
                     Hu, 2010)"
                     /label=VN173
                     /translation="VSKGEELFTGVVPILVELDGDVNGHKFSVSGEGEGDATYGKLTLK
                     LICTTGKLPVPWPTLVTTLGYGLQCFARYPDHMKQHDFFKSAMPEGYVQERTIFFKDDG
                     NYKTRAEVKFEGDTLVNRIELKGIDFKEDGNILGHKLEYNYNSHNVYITADKQKNGIKA
                     NFKIRHNIE"
     polyA_signal    4520..4641
                     /label=SV40 poly(A) signal
                     /note="SV40 polyadenylation signal"
     primer_bind     complement(4557..4576)
                     /label=SV40pA-R
                     /note="SV40 polyA, reverse primer"
     primer_bind     4611..4630
                     /label=EBV-rev
                     /note="SV40 polyA terminator, reverse primer"
     rep_origin      complement(4648..5103)
                     /direction=LEFT
                     /label=f1 ori
                     /note="f1 bacteriophage origin of replication; arrow
                     indicates direction of (+) strand synthesis"
     primer_bind     complement(4785..4806)
                     /label=F1ori-F
                     /note="F1 origin, forward primer"
     primer_bind     4997..5016
                     /label=F1ori-R
                     /note="F1 origin, reverse primer"
     promoter        5130..5234
                     /gene="bla"
                     /label=AmpR promoter
     promoter        5236..5593
                     /label=SV40 promoter
                     /note="SV40 enhancer and early promoter"
     primer_bind     complement(5259..5279)
                     /label=pBABE 3'
                     /note="SV40 enhancer, reverse primer for pBABE vectors"
     rep_origin      5444..5579
                     /label=SV40 ori
                     /note="SV40 origin of replication"
     primer_bind     5506..5525
                     /label=SV40pro-F
                     /note="SV40 promoter/origin, forward primer"
     CDS             5628..6422
                     /codon_start=1
                     /gene="aph(3')-II (or nptII)"
                     /product="aminoglycoside phosphotransferase from Tn5"
                     /label=NeoR/KanR
                     /note="confers resistance to neomycin, kanamycin, and G418
                     (Geneticin(R))"
                     /translation="MIEQDGLHAGSPAAWVERLFGYDWAQQTIGCSDAAVFRLSAQGRP
                     VLFVKTDLSGALNELQDEAARLSWLATTGVPCAAVLDVVTEAGRDWLLLGEVPGQDLLS
                     SHLAPAEKVSIMADAMRRLHTLDPATCPFDHQAKHRIERARTRMEAGLVDQDDLDEEHQ
                     GLAPAELFARLKASMPDGEDLVVTHGDACLPNIMVENGRFSGFIDCGRLGVADRYQDIA
                     LATRDIAEELGGEWADRFLVLYGIAAPDSQRIAFYRLLDEFF"
     primer_bind     complement(5682..5701)
                     /label=Neo-R
                     /note="Neomycin resistance gene, reverse primer"
     primer_bind     6292..6311
                     /label=Neo-F
                     /note="Neomycin resistance gene, forward primer"
     primer_bind     complement(6610..6629)
                     /label=TK-pA-R
                     /note="Thymidine kinase polyA, reverse primer"
     polyA_signal    6654..6701
                     /label=HSV TK poly(A) signal
                     /note="herpes simplex virus thymidine kinase
                     polyadenylation signal (Cole and Stacy, 1985)"
     rep_origin      7030..7618
                     /direction=RIGHT
                     /label=ori
                     /note="high-copy-number ColE1/pMB1/pBR322/pUC origin of
                     replication"
     primer_bind     7519..7538
                     /label=pBR322ori-F
                     /note="pBR322 origin, forward primer"
ORIGIN
        1 tagttattaa tagtaatcaa ttacggggtc attagttcat agcccatata tggagttccg
       61 cgttacataa cttacggtaa atggcccgcc tggctgaccg cccaacgacc cccgcccatt
      121 gacgtcaata atgacgtatg ttcccatagt aacgccaata gggactttcc attgacgtca
      181 atgggtggag tatttacggt aaactgccca cttggcagta catcaagtgt atcatatgcc
      241 aagtacgccc cctattgacg tcaatgacgg taaatggccc gcctggcatt atgcccagta
      301 catgacctta tgggactttc ctacttggca gtacatctac gtattagtca tcgctattac
      361 catggtgatg cggttttggc agtacatcaa tgggcgtgga tagcggtttg actcacgggg
      421 atttccaagt ctccacccca ttgacgtcaa tgggagtttg ttttggcacc aaaatcaacg
      481 ggactttcca aaatgtcgta acaactccgc cccattgacg caaatgggcg gtaggcgtgt
      541 acggtgggag gtctatataa gcagagctgg tttagtgaac cgtcagatcc gctagcatgg
      601 atgatgatat cgccgcgctc gtcgtcgaca acggctccgg catgtgcaag gccggcttcg
      661 cgggcgacga tgccccccgg gccgtcttcc cctccatcgt ggggcgcccc aggcaccagg
      721 gcgtgatggt gggcatgggt cagaaggatt cctatgtggg cgacgaggcc cagagcaaga
      781 gaggcatcct caccctgaag taccccatcg agcacggcat cgtcaccaac tgggacgaca
      841 tggagaaaat ctggcaccac accttctaca atgagctgcg tgtggctccc gaggagcacc
      901 ccgtgctgct gaccgaggcc cccctgaacc ccaaggccaa ccgcgagaag atgacccaga
      961 tcatgtttga gaccttcaac accccagcca tgtacgttgc tatccaggct gtgctatccc
     1021 tgtacgcctc tggccgtacc actggcatcg tgatggactc cggtgacggg gtcacccaca
     1081 ctgtgcccat ctacgagggg tatgccctcc cccatgccat cctgcgtctg gacctggctg
     1141 gccgggacct gactgactac ctcatgaaga tcctcaccga gcgcggctac agcttcacca
     1201 ccacggccga gcgggaaatc gtgcgtgaca ttaaggagaa gctgtgctac gtcgccctgg
     1261 acttcgagca agagatggcc acggctgctt ccagctcctc cctggagaag agctacgagc
     1321 tgcctgacgg ccaggtcatc accattggca atgagcggtt ccgctgccct gaggcactct
     1381 tccagccttc cttcctgggc atggagtcct gtggcatcca cgaaactacc ttcaactcca
     1441 tcatgaagtg tgacgtggac atccgcaaag acctgtacgc caacacagtg ctgtctggcg
     1501 gcaccaccat gtaccctggc attgccgaca ggatgcagaa ggagatcact gccctggcac
     1561 ccagcacaat gaagatcaag atcattgctc ctcctgagcg caagtactcc gtgtggatcg
     1621 gcggctccat cctggcctcg ctgtccacct tccagcagat gtggatcagc aagcaggagt
     1681 atgacgagtc cggcccctcc atcgtccacc gcaaatgctt cggaggaggc ggggtaccag
     1741 gatccatggg cggcgtgcag ctcgccgacc actaccagca gaacaccccc atcggcgacg
     1801 gccccgtgct gctgcccgac aaccactacc tgagctacca gtccaaactg agcaaagacc
     1861 ccaacgagaa gcgcgatcac atggtcctgc tggagttcgt gaccgccgcc gggatcactc
     1921 tcggcatgga cgagctgtac aaggaattcg gcggcggtgg cggggtgagc aagggcgagg
     1981 agctgttcac cggggtggtg cccatcctgg tcgagctgga cggcgacgta aacggccaca
     2041 agttcagcgt gtccggcgag ggcgagggcg atgccaccta cggcaagctg accctgaagc
     2101 tgatctgcac caccggcaag ctgcccgtgc cctggcccac cctcgtgacc accctgggct
     2161 acggcctgca gtgcttcgcc cgctaccccg accacatgaa gcagcacgac ttcttcaagt
     2221 ccgccatgcc cgaaggctac gtccaggagc gcaccatctt cttcaaggac gacggcaact
     2281 acaagacccg cgccgaggtg aagttcgagg gcgacaccct ggtgaaccgc atcgagctga
     2341 agggcatcga cttcaaggag gacggcaaca tcctggggca caagctggag tacaactaca
     2401 acagccacaa cgtctatatc accgccgaca agcagaagaa cggcatcaag gccaacttca
     2461 agatccgcca caacatcgag gacggcggca gatctatggg cagcgtgcag ctcgccgacc
     2521 actaccagca gaacaccccc atcggcgacg gccccgtgct gctgcccgac aaccactacc
     2581 tgagcaccca gtccaagctg agcaaagacc ccaacgagaa gcgcgatcac atggtcctgc
     2641 tggagttcgt gaccgccgcc gggatcactc tcggcatgga cgagctgtac aaggaattcg
     2701 gcggcggtgg cggggtgagc aagggcgagg agctgttcac cggggtggtg cccatcctgg
     2761 tcgagctgga cggcgacgta aacggccaca agttcagcgt gtccggcgag ggcgagggcg
     2821 atgccaccta cggcaagctg accctgaagt tcatctgcac caccggcaag ctgcccgtgc
     2881 cctggcccac cctcgtgacc accctgacct ggggcgtgca gtgcttcgcc cgctaccccg
     2941 accacatgaa gcagcacgac ttcttcaagt ccgccatgcc cgaaggctac gtccaggagc
     3001 gcaccatctt cttcaaggac gacggcaact acaagacccg cgccgaggtg aagttcgagg
     3061 gcgacaccct ggtgaaccgc atcgagctga agggcatcga cttcaaggag gacggcaaca
     3121 tcctggggca caagctggag tacaacgcca tcagcgacaa cgtctatatc accgccgaca
     3181 agcagaagaa cggcatcaag gccaacttca agatccgcca caacatcgag gacgagctcg
     3241 gtgggggagg aggtatggat gatgatatcg ccgcgctcgt cgtcgacaac ggctccggca
     3301 tgtgcaaggc cggcttcgcg ggcgacgatg ccccccgggc cgtcttcccc tccatcgtgg
     3361 ggcgccccag gcaccagggc gtgatggtgg gcatgggtca gaaggattcc tatgtgggcg
     3421 acgaggccca gagcaagaga ggcatcctca ccctgaagta ccccatcgag cacggcatcg
     3481 tcaccaactg ggacgacatg gagaaaatct ggcaccacac cttctacaat gagctgcgtg
     3541 tggctcccga ggagcacccc gtgctgctga ccgaggcccc cctgaacccc aaggccaacc
     3601 gcgagaagat gacccagatc atgtttgaga ccttcaacac cccagccatg tacgttgcta
     3661 tccaggctgt gctatccctg tacgcctctg gccgtaccac tggcatcgtg atggactccg
     3721 gtgacggggt cacccacact gtgcccatct acgaggggta tgccctcccc catgccatcc
     3781 tgcgtctgga cctggctggc cgggacctga ctgactacct catgaagatc ctcaccgagc
     3841 gcggctacag cttcaccacc acggccgagc gggaaatcgt gcgtgacatt aaggagaagc
     3901 tgtgctacgt cgccctggac ttcgagcaag agatggccac ggctgcttcc agctcctccc
     3961 tggagaagag ctacgagctg cctgacggcc aggtcatcac cattggcaat gagcggttcc
     4021 gctgccctga ggcactcttc cagccttcct tcctgggcat ggagtcctgt ggcatccacg
     4081 aaactacctt caactccatc atgaagtgtg acgtggacat ccgcaaagac ctgtacgcca
     4141 acacagtgct gtctggcggc accaccatgt accctggcat tgccgacagg atgcagaagg
     4201 agatcactgc cctggcaccc agcacaatga agatcaagat cattgctcct cctgagcgca
     4261 agtactccgt gtggatcggc ggctccatcc tggcctcgct gtccaccttc cagcagatgt
     4321 ggatcagcaa gcaggagtat gacgagtccg gcccctccat cgtccaccgc aaatgcttct
     4381 aaagggcccg ggatccaccg gatctagata actgatcata atcagccata ccacatttgt
     4441 agaggtttta cttgctttaa aaaacctccc acacctcccc ctgaacctga aacataaaat
     4501 gaatgcaatt gttgttgtta acttgtttat tgcagcttat aatggttaca aataaagcaa
     4561 tagcatcaca aatttcacaa ataaagcatt tttttcactg cattctagtt gtggtttgtc
     4621 caaactcatc aatgtatctt aaggcgtaaa ttgtaagcgt taatattttg ttaaaattcg
     4681 cgttaaattt ttgttaaatc agctcatttt ttaaccaata ggccgaaatc ggcaaaatcc
     4741 cttataaatc aaaagaatag accgagatag ggttgagtgt tgttccagtt tggaacaaga
     4801 gtccactatt aaagaacgtg gactccaacg tcaaaggnnn nnnnnnnnnn nnnnnnnnnn
     4861 nnnnnnnnnn nnnnnnnnnn nnnnnntnnn nnnnnnnnnn nnnnnnnnnn nnnnnnnnnn
     4921 nnnnnnnnnn nnnnnnnnnn nnnnnnnnnn nnnnnnnnnn nnnnnnnnnn nnnnnnnngn
     4981 nnnnnnnnnn nnnnnnnnnn nnnnnnnnnn nnnnnnnnnn nnnnnnnnnn nnnnnnnnnn
     5041 nnnnnnnnnn nnnnnnnnnn nnnnnnnnnn nnnnnnnnnn nnnnnnnnnn nnnnnnnnnn
     5101 nnncaggtgg cacttttcgg ggaaatgtgc gcggaacccc tatttgttta tttttctaaa
     5161 tacattcaaa tatgtatccg ctcatgagac aataaccctg ataaatgctt caataatatt
     5221 gaaaaaggaa gagtcctgag gcggaaagaa ccagctgtgg aatgtgtgtc agttagggtg
     5281 tggaaagtcc ccaggctccc cagcaggcag aagtatgcaa agcatgcatc tcaattagtc
     5341 agcaaccagg tgtggaaagt ccccaggctc cccagcaggc agaagtatgc aaagcatgca
     5401 tctcaattag tcagcaacca tagtcccgcc cctaactccg cccatcccgc ccctaactcc
     5461 gcccagttcc gcccattctc cgccccatgg ctgactaatt ttttttattt atgcagaggc
     5521 cgaggccgcc tcggcctctg agctattcca gaagtagtga ggaggctttt ttggaggcct
     5581 aggcttttgc aaagatcgat caagagacag gatgaggatc gtttcgcatg attgaacaag
     5641 atggattgca cgcaggttct ccggccgctt gggtggagag gctattcggc tatgactggg
     5701 cacaacagac aatcggctgc tctgatgccg ccgtgttccg gctgtcagcg caggggcgcc
     5761 cggttctttt tgtcaagacc gacctgtccg gtgccctgaa tgaactgcaa gacgaggcag
     5821 cgcggctatc gtggctggcc acgacgggcg ttccttgcgc agctgtgctc gacgttgtca
     5881 ctgaagcggg aagggactgg ctgctattgg gcgaagtgcc ggggcaggat ctcctgtcat
     5941 ctcaccttgc tcctgccgag aaagtatcca tcatggctga tgcaatgcgg cggctgcata
     6001 cgcttgatcc ggctacctgc ccattcgacc accaagcgaa acatcgcatc gagcgagcac
     6061 gtactcggat ggaagccggt cttgtcgatc aggatgatct ggacgaagag catcaggggc
     6121 tcgcgccagc cgaactgttc gccaggctca aggcgagcat gcccgacggc gaggatctcg
     6181 tcgtgaccca tggcgatgcc tgcttgccga atatcatggt ggaaaatggc cgcttttctg
     6241 gattcatcga ctgtggccgg ctgggtgtgg cggaccgcta tcaggacata gcgttggcta
     6301 cccgtgatat tgctgaagag cttggcggcg aatgggctga ccgcttcctc gtgctttacg
     6361 gtatcgccgc tcccgattcg cagcgcatcg ccttctatcg ccttcttgac gagttcttct
     6421 gagcgggact ctggggttcg aaatgaccga ccaagcgacg cccaacctgc catcacgaga
     6481 tttcgattcc accgccgcct tctatgaaag gttgggcttc ggaatcgttt tccgggacgc
     6541 cggctggatg atcctccagc gcggggatct catgctggag ttcttcgccc accctagggg
     6601 gaggctaact gaaacacgga aggagacaat accggaagga acccgcgcta tgacggcaat
     6661 aaaaagacag aataaaacgc acggtgttgg gtcgtttgtt cataaacgcg gggttcggtc
     6721 ccagggctgg cactctgtcg ataccccacc gagaccccat tggggccaat acgcccgcgt
     6781 ttcttccttt tccccacccc accccccaag ttcgggtgaa ggcccagggc tcgcagccaa
     6841 cgtcggggcg gcaggccctg ccatagcctc aggttactca tatatacttt agattgattt
     6901 aaaacttcat ttttaattta aaaggatcta ggtgaagatc ctttttgata atctcatgac
     6961 caaaatccct taacgtgagt tttcgttcca ctgagcgtca gaccccgtag aaaagatcaa
     7021 aggatcttct tgagatcctt tttttctgcg cgtaatctgc tgcttgcaaa caaaaaaacc
     7081 accgctacca gcggtggttt gtttgccgga tcaagagcta ccaactcttt ttccgaaggt
     7141 aactggcttc agcagagcgc agataccaaa tactgtcctt ctagtgtagc cgtagttagg
     7201 ccaccacttc aagaactctg tagcaccgcc tacatacctc gctctgctaa tcctgttacc
     7261 agtggctgct gccagtggcg ataagtcgtg tcttaccggg ttggactcaa gacgatagtt
     7321 accggataag gcgcagcggt cgggctgaac ggggggttcg tgcacacagc ccagcttgga
     7381 gcgaacgacc tacaccgaac tgagatacct acagcgtgag ctatgagaaa gcgccacgct
     7441 tcccgaaggg agaaaggcgg acaggtatcc ggtaagcggc agggtcggaa caggagagcg
     7501 cacgagggag cttccagggg gaaacgcctg gtatctttat agtcctgtcg ggtttcgcca
     7561 cctctgactt gagcgtcgat ttttgtgatg ctcgtcaggg gggcggagcc tatggaaaaa
     7621 cgccagcaac gcggcctttt tacggttcct ggccttttgc tggccttttg ctcacatgtt
     7681 ctttcctgcg ttatcccctg attctgtgga taaccgtatt accgccatgc at
//
